>Addgene plasmid #246398 | pUC19_PHF19_HTC3xF_BSD_donor | addgene full sequence | sequence record 489755 | Addgene NGS Result
TCGCGCGTTTCGGTGATGACGGTGAAAACCTCTGACACATGCAGCTCCCGGAGACGGTCACAGCTTGTCT
GTAAGCGGATGCCGGGAGCAGACAAGCCCGTCAGGGCGCGTCAGCGGGTGTTGGCGGGTGTCGGGGCTGG
CTTAACTATGCGGCATCAGAGCAGATTGTACTGAGAGTGCACCATATGCGGTGTGAAATACCGCACAGAT
GCGTAAGGAGAAAATACCGCATCAGGCGCCATTCGCCATTCAGGCTGCGCAACTGTTGGGAAGGGCGATC
GGTGCGGGCCTCTTCGCTATTACGCCAGCTGGCGAAAGGGGGATGTGCTGCAAGGCGATTAAGTTGGGTA
ACGCCAGGGTTTTCCCAGTCACGACGTTGTAAAACGACGGCCAGTGAATTCGAGCTCTAATTGAGAACAG
AAGGGGGGATTACAAAAGACAGATGACCCAGTCTACACTAGCTACAAGCCACCCAGTTTTCCTTTCTAGG
TGAATTTTCTCTGGACAGATCTCAGGTTAGGGATGGTTGCAGGGGTTGGGGGTAAAAACAAAACCCAACT
GCTTGCCTGGAGAAGATCCTCCATCCAGAGCACATGGACTGTGTTTGCTTAAGGAATAAAACCTCAGCCT
CCTGAGACAGGGAGTGGTTCAGGCCCGCTGGGTAGGGGACTTTGTTCTGTGTGGGTTGAGAGATCCATTC
TCTTTAAAAGGTAGTGTGGTATGGGCCATGGCTCTGCCTTTGGCCCATCAGCCTCTTCTCCTTGCCACAC
CTGTTTCCCTATCTGTAAGATGTGAATAATAATAATGTCTCCCTCATAGGATGGTCACGAGGAATCAGTG
AGATAATAACCAAGTCTGGCTTATAGCACAGGGTACAGAAATGGTGGTTTCCTTCCTTCCCCTGATGGGC
TTTCTGAAGCAGGGAAGCAAGAAGCAAAAACCCTGTTCTTTCTCTCCCAGTGTCAGGGGAAGCTGATGGA
GAATCGAGCTCTGGATCCAGGGACTCGGGACTCCTATGGTGCCACCAGCCACCTCCCCAACAAGGGGGCC
CTGGCGAAGGTCAAGAACAACTTCAAAGACTTGATGTCCAAACTGACGGAGGGCCAGTATGTGCTGTGCC
GGTGGACAGATGGCCTGTACTACCTCGGGAAGATCAAGAGGGTCAGCAGCTCTAAGCAAAGCTGCCTCGT
GACTTTCGAAGATAATTCCAAATACTGGGTCCTATGGAAGGACATACAGCATGCCGGTGTTCCAGGAGAG
GAGCCCAAGTGCAACATCTGCCTAGGGAAGACATCAGGGCCGCTGAATGAGATCCTCATCTGCGGGAAGT
GTGGCCTGGGTTACCACCAGCAGTGCCACATCCCCATAGCGGGCAGTGCTGACCAGCCCCTGCTCACACC
TTGGTTCTGCCGACGCTGCATCTTCGCACTGGCTGTGCGGAAAGGCGGCGCGCTGAAGAAGGGCGCCATC
GCCAGGACGCTGCAGGCCGTGAAGATGGTGCTGTCCTACCAGCCCGAGGAGCTCGAGTGGGACTCGCCCC
ATCGCACCAACCAGCAGCAATGCTACTGCTACTGCGGCGGGCCCGGAGAATGGTACCTGCGGATGCTGCA
ATGTTACCGGTGCAGGCAGTGGTTCCACGAGGCCTGCACCCAGTGCCTCAATGAGCCCATGATGTTTGGA
GACCGGTTTTACCTGTTCTTCTGCTCCGTGTGTAACCAGGGCCCAGAGTACATCGAGAGGCTGCCCCTGC
GATGGGTGGATGTGGTTCACCTGGCCCTCTATAATCTGGGGGTACAGAGCAAGAAGAAGTACTTTGACTT
TGAGGAGATTCTGGCCTTTGTCAACCACCACTGGGAGCTCCTGCAGCTTGGCAAGCTCACCAGCACCCCA
GTGACAGATCGAGGACCACATCTCCTCAACGCTCTGAACAGTTATAAAAGCCGGTTCCTCTGCGGCAAGG
AGATCAAGAAGAAGAAGTGCATCTTCCGCCTGCGCATCCGCGTCCCACCCAACCCGCCAGGGAAGCTGCT
GCCTGACAAAGGACTGCTGCCAAATGAGAACAGCGCCTCCTCTGAGCTGCGTAAGAGAGGAAAGAGCAAG
CCTGGTTTGTTGCCTCACGAATTCCAGCAGCAGAAAAGGCGAGTTTATAGAAGAAAAAGATCAAAGTTTT
TGCTGGAAGATGCTATTCCCAGTAGTGACTTCACCTCAGCCTGGAGCACCAACCACCACCTGGCTAGCAT
ATTTGACTTCACGCTGGATGAAATTCAAAGTTTAAAAAGTGCCAGCTCAGGCCAGACCTTCTTCTCAGAT
GTCGACTCCACCGACGCTGCCAGCACCTCTGGCTCTGCCTCCACCAGCCTCTCCTATGACTCCAGATGGA
CAGTGGGCAGCCGAAAGAGGAAGCTGGCAGCCAAGGCATACATGCCCCTGCGGGCAAAGCGGTGGGCAGC
TGAGCTGGATGGACGCTGCCCCTCGGACAGCAGTGCAGAGGGGGCTTCAGTCCCCGAGCGGCCAGACGAA
GGCATTGACAGCCACACATTTGAGAGCATCAGTGAAGATGACTCATCCCTGTCCCACCTCAAGTCATCTA
TCACCAACTACTTTGGTGCAGCTGGGCGGTTGGCCTGTGGGGAGAAGTACCAGGTGTTGGCTCGGAGGGT
CACACCTGAGGGCAAGGTTCAGTACCTGGTGGAGTGGGAAGGGACCACCCCTTACACCGGTGAGCCAACC
ACTGAGGATCTGTACTTTCAGAGCGATAACGCGATCGCAGAAATCGGTACTGGCTTTCCATTCGACCCCC
ATTATGTGGAAGTCCTGGGCGAGCGCATGCACTACGTCGATGTTGGTCCGCGCGATGGCACCCCTGTGCT
GTTCCTGCACGGTAACCCGACCTCCTCCTACGTGTGGCGCAACATCATCCCGCATGTTGCACCGACCCAT
CGCTGCATTGCTCCAGACCTGATCGGTATGGGCAAATCCGACAAACCAGACCTGGGTTATTTCTTCGACG
ACCACGTCCGCTTCATGGATGCCTTCATCGAAGCCCTGGGTCTGGAAGAGGTCGTCCTGGTCATTCACGA
CTGGGGCTCCGCTCTGGGTTTCCACTGGGCCAAGCGCAATCCAGAGCGCGTCAAAGGTATTGCATTTATG
GAGTTCATCCGCCCTATCCCGACCTGGGACGAATGGCCAGAATTTGCCCGCGAGACCTTCCAGGCCTTCC
GCACCACCGACGTCGGCCGCAAGCTGATCATCGATCAGAACGTTTTTATCGAGGGTACGCTGCCGATGGG
TGTCGTCCGCCCGCTGACTGAAGTCGAGATGGACCATTACCGCGAGCCGTTCCTGAATCCTGTTGACCGC
GAGCCACTGTGGCGCTTCCCAAACGAGCTGCCAATCGCCGGTGAGCCAGCGAACATCGTCGCGCTGGTCG
AAGAATACATGGACTGGCTGCACCAGTCCCCTGTCCCGAAGCTGCTGTTCTGGGGCACCCCAGGCGTTCT
GATCCCACCGGCCGAAGCCGCTCGCCTGGCCAAAAGCCTGCCTAACTGCAAGGCTGTGGACATCGGCCCG
GGTCTGAATCTGCTGCAAGAAGACAACCCGGACCTGATCGGCAGCGAGATCGCGCGCTGGCTGTCGACGC
TCGAGATTTCCGGCGACTACAAAGACCATGACGGTGATTATAAAGATCATGACATCGATTACAAGGATGA
CGATGACAAGTGAACGCGTCTAGCCCCCGGGGGTGCCAGGGGTCCTGAAAACCAAAGGAGGAGCAGCAGA
AGCCATAGGCTCCCCAGCTTTCTCCAGGCTGGGGTGGGAGAAGGAAGCAGGACAGAGCTGCAAGTGCCTG
GCAGAATGCCCTGCCTGCCTGCCTGCCAGGCCAAGGCCTGCGTCTCTCTGCTGTACCAGCTCTGTTCCAG
GGCCTCCTCAGGCTCGTTACCCCTGTGCCTGTGTCTCTACACACTCCACACCCCCTCAAACTCTGTTTAT
CTGTTCTCTGACCTTGTGTCCCCTGCGCTGGGACCCTTCCTCCTGAGGCCCAGGTCTTTGTCCCCAGTTG
TGTGCCTTGACCTCTCTCGCCCCTTTCTGGGTGTGTTCGCACATCCTGTGTGTGCACAGCTGTCCCTCCA
CTGGATCCCCTTCACACGTGACCCGTGGGGCAGCCAGTCCTCCCAGGGACTACATAACAGGCACCTTTGA
GAGAGCATGGGAGAAGGTGGATAAGAGGATGCTGCTCAGTGCTTTTCTCTTCCACTTTCCTGCCACTCCC
CACTACCCTCGGAGAGAGGTGGTGGGATGGGAGAGAGCCCCTGTGAAAGCCTGTGAGGATCTGAAGAGTA
AAGGGCTGGGTCTGCCTCAGAAGGCACCAGCACCAGGGCCCAGGTATTAAGGCTGAGAGTGAAGGCTGCC
AATGTCAGCTTTGGAGGTCCCAGAAGTCTTCTGTTCTCTGGCCTCACCCCCTCAGTCGCCATAGAGCTGG
GCCTGGCCTTGCTGGAATGGAGGCATCCTTCCAAACCTGGGGGACGGGGGTGGGGGGTGGTAGTGGTGGG
AGGGAAACCATGTCTTGCTAAACCTGTTTCTGGTGCCTCCCATCCCCAGACCCACCAGACACCACACAGC
AGACAATACACACCCACTCGCACAAGCTTCCATCCACATGTGTTGTACTTTCAGCTCTAGGCATGCAGAC
AACCCCACACGGCCACACCACCACATGCCCAAGTGTACACACACAGAGCCACACCGTCCCTCTGGGCCTG
CTGGCTCCTCCCTTGGCTTTCCCTTGGCCCACTTCCAGGGCCCAGGTGCTGCAACTAAATGTGAAAGCTC
AGTGGCCGCTCCTTCTTTCAGCCCATCAACCAGCATTGGTCCCATAGGGAAGCACAGGTGACTCACCCTC
TTTCATATCCCTTGCCCTGCCCTGAAATGGACAATCACTTTTTGGGATAGGTTGAAATTTTTAAAGAGCC
TGCATCATTCGGTTCCCTCAAAGGGAAGCCCTTGCCAGTGGGGGTTTGAAAGAGAATTTTTGGAACCAAC
ATTCAAATTCTGCCTCATCTGGAGGGAAACCAAAATTGGGAGGGGGAAGAGGACCCCTGATGTTTTGCTG
CTTCCAGAGATATTAGAAACTGACTCACTTGATTGGAAAATGGACAAAAGTGCCTTGACGTGGAGGGTGG
GCACCAGATGGGGACCAGCCTTGCCAACTGCTGCTGTGGCCTCCAGCTTGGCTGGTTTTGCAGGCCGCCA
GCAGGAAGGCGAAGGTGGTAGTACAGCAAGAGGCACTGGCGGGGCAGCAGGCCTGCAGGAGCTGTTTTTC
CATTGCTAGGCCTGACCCCTCTCTACCTGTGAGCGTTCAGGGGGTCCCTGAGATAGTTTAGATGCCCCCC
CCATCTTAGACCTCAGCTCCCACAGTGCCTTTTAAGGGGGACCTCACCTCCTGTGCACAGCCCACCCACT
TTCCTCTGCTTCCCTGGCACAGCCCAGGCATAGACGAGCTGGCGTTGGACCCAGTTCTTCCCCCTTTTCA
GCCCCACAGCTGCTGCCACAGGGGCCAACTAGGGCCAGGTGGAAGGGGAGCTGAGAAGCCAACCCCTAGC
CCAGGGGTGCTGTGGGAACTGGGATCCAATTTGTAGCTTCCTGCCTGGCTTCAGAGAGCCCAGCAACCTT
CTAGGCCTGCTTTCCAGACTTCTGAGATAGCCTGGGATGAGCAATCCTGTTACAGTACATCTGGACCTTC
CCTACCTGGGCTCTGGGGAGGCTGTGGGCCTGGAGAGGGAAAAGGAGGGAGGGGGTGTCTGCACCACCTG
GGAAGATAGCACAAGGCCTAATGAGGTCACCCTGACTCCCCACCCCAGCATTTCATTCATACCAGATAAT
AGCTGCATTACTGCCAACTGACCTTATAACCCTCTGCACCTTCAAAAAGATTCATGGTTTTTAATTGCTG
CTTTTAATAACATTTGTTAAAGTTATAATTAATGTGTCTGATTTATGATTTAAAACCTCCCTTTGAACAA
TCAGGTACCAACTTGTTTATTGCAGCTTATAATGGTTACAAATAAAGCAATAGCATCACAAATTTCACAA
ATAAAGCATTTTTTTCACTGCATTCTAGTTGTGGTTTGTCCAAACTCATCAATGTATCTTAAACTTGTTT
ATTGCAGCTTATAATGGTTACAAATAAAGCAATAGCATCACAAATTTCACAAATAAAGCATTTTTTTCAC
TGCATTCTAGTTGTGGTTTGTCCAAACTCATCAATGTATCTTAAACTTGTTTATTGCAGCTTATAATGGT
TACAAATAAAGCAATAGCATCACAAATTTCACAAATAAAGCATTTTTTTCACTGCATTCTAGTTGTGGTT
TGTCCAAACTCATCAATGTATCTTAGACTGTGCCTTCTAGTTGCCAGCCATCTGTTGTTTGCCCCTCCCC
CGTGCCTTCCTTGACCCTGGAAGGTGCCACTCCCACTGTCCTTTCCTAATAAAATGAGGAAATTGCATCG
CATTGTCTGAGTAGGTGTCATTCTATTCTGGGGGGTGGGGTGGGGCAGGACAGCAAGGGGGAGGATTGGG
AAGAGAATAGCAGGCATGCGGCCGCGATATCATAACTTCGTATAATGTATGCTATACGAAGTTATGGGGT
TGGGGTTGCGCCTTTTCCAAGGCAGCCCTGGGTTTGCGCAGGGACGCGGCTGCTCTGGGCGTGGTTCCGG
GAAACGCAGCGGCGCCGACCCTGGGTCTCGCACATTCTTCACGTCCGTTCGCAGCGTCACCCGGATCTTC
GCCGCTACCCTTGTGGGCCCCCCGGCGACGCTTCCTGCTCCGCCCCTAAGTCGGGAAGGTTCCTTGCGGT
TCGCGGCGTGCCGGACGTGACAAACGGAAGCCGCACGTCTCACTAGTACCCTCGCAGACGGACAGCGCCA
GGGAGCAATGGCAGCGCGCCGACCGCGATGGGCTGTGGCCAATAGCGGCTGCTCAGCAGGGCGCGCCGAG
AGCAGCGGCCGGGAAGGGGCGGTGCGGGAGGCGGGGTGTGGGGCGGTAGTGTGGGCCCTGTTCCTGCCCG
CGCGGTGTTCCGCATTCTGCAAGCCTCCGGAGCGCACGTCGGCAGTCGGCTCCCTCGTTGACCGAATCAC
CGACCTCTCTCCCCAGCAATTCACCATGGCCAAGCCTTTGTCTCAAGAAGAATCCACCCTCATTGAAAGA
GCAACGGCTACAATCAACAGCATCCCCATCTCTGAAGACTACAGCGTCGCCAGCGCAGCTCTCTCTAGCG
ACGGCCGCATCTTCACTGGTGTCAATGTATATCATTTTACTGGGGGACCTTGTGCAGAACTCGTGGTGCT
GGGCACTGCTGCTGCTGCGGCAGCTGGCAACCTGACTTGTATCGTCGCGATCGGAAATGAGAACAGGGGC
ATCTTGAGCCCCTGCGGACGGTGCCGACAGGTGCTTCTCGATCTGCATCCTGGGATCAAAGCCATAGTGA
AGGACAGTGATGGACAGCCGACGGCAGTTGGGATTCGTGAATTGCTGCCCTCTGGTTATGTGTGGGAGGG
CTAAGCTGACTCGAGTCTAGACCAATTGGTTTAAACCCTGCAGGCTGTGCCTTCTAGTTGCCAGCCATCT
GTTGTTTGCCCCTCCCCCGTGCCTTCCTTGACCCTGGAAGGTGCCACTCCCACTGTCCTTTCCTAATAAA
ATGAGGAAATTGCATCGCATTGTCTGAGTAGGTGTCATTCTATTCTGGGGGGTGGGGTGGGGCAGGACAG
CAAGGGGGAGGATTGGGAAGACAATAGCAGGCATGCTGGGGATGCGGTGGGCTCTATGGATAACTTCGTA
TAATGTATGCTATACGAAGTTATCCTAGGTGGCCCCTGTTCTCAGACTCAGAATCTCTCTGCTCATGTTC
CAGCCTGGCTGTCAGACCAGGGGGCAGGGGGATTGCTGGAGAATTCCCTTCTTGTCCCTCATGCCCAAAG
CTGGTGGTGGGAGGGGCCAGAGCCTGGTCTTGCAGGCACCATCCCTAGGGTCAACATCATCCAACTAGTT
CTTTAGAAAAGTGCTCTGAGAGCCTACAAAACAAAAAAGTCAGGTTTGAGAGGATCACAGAGGAGCATCT
GACTTGTGCTTCTGTCCTCAACATTCTGACCAAGTTGCCATCCATCGGTCCCTGGCTGTACGACTCCAGG
TGACTAGGAGTACACCCTGTCCAGGAACTGCCATCCTTCTTCCCCTTCTAGCCCTGCTTTCTGGAACATA
CGGAGACAAAAATGGAGGAGGAAGACTATGTTCCAGGTTGGCTTTTCCCCAGCCCTTTCTCACTTGCTCC
TTCCTATCTGTACCCCAGGTCAGCAGCTCTAAGCAAAGCTGCCTCGTGACTTTCGAAGATAATTCCAAAT
ACTGGGTCCTATGGAAGGACATACAGCATGGTGAGTTTTCCTAACATTTCGGGTAGCCCCCAACCTCCCC
AGGTCTTCTCTCCTCTGCTGCCTTCATTTCTTCCTTCTGTCCTTCCATCTCTTACTCCTGGCATCTGCCC
TTGACCATGAACCCCAAGCCCACCTGTGATGATGATCAAATCTGGTTGTATATTGACTTAGGAAAGCTTG
GCGTAATCATGGTCATAGCTGTTTCCTGTGTGAAATTGTTATCCGCTCACAATTCCACACAACATACGAG
CCGGAAGCATAAAGTGTAAAGCCTGGGGTGCCTAATGAGTGAGCTAACTCACATTAATTGCGTTGCGCTC
ACTGCCCGCTTTCCAGTCGGGAAACCTGTCGTGCCAGCTGCATTAATGAATCGGCCAACGCGCGGGGAGA
GGCGGTTTGCGTATTGGGCGCTCTTCCGCTTCCTCGCTCACTGACTCGCTGCGCTCGGTCGTTCGGCTGC
GGCGAGCGGTATCAGCTCACTCAAAGGCGGTAATACGGTTATCCACAGAATCAGGGGATAACGCAGGAAA
GAACATGTGAGCAAAAGGCCAGCAAAAGGCCAGGAACCGTAAAAAGGCCGCGTTGCTGGCGTTTTTCCAT
AGGCTCCGCCCCCCTGACGAGCATCACAAAAATCGACGCTCAAGTCAGAGGTGGCGAAACCCGACAGGAC
TATAAAGATACCAGGCGTTTCCCCCTGGAAGCTCCCTCGTGCGCTCTCCTGTTCCGACCCTGCCGCTTAC
CGGATACCTGTCCGCCTTTCTCCCTTCGGGAAGCGTGGCGCTTTCTCATAGCTCACGCTGTAGGTATCTC
AGTTCGGTGTAGGTCGTTCGCTCCAAGCTGGGCTGTGTGCACGAACCCCCCGTTCAGCCCGACCGCTGCG
CCTTATCCGGTAACTATCGTCTTGAGTCCAACCCGGTAAGACACGACTTATCGCCACTGGCAGCAGCCAC
TGGTAACAGGATTAGCAGAGCGAGGTATGTAGGCGGTGCTACAGAGTTCTTGAAGTGGTGGCCTAACTAC
GGCTACACTAGAAGAACAGTATTTGGTATCTGCGCTCTGCTGAAGCCAGTTACCTTCGGAAAAAGAGTTG
GTAGCTCTTGATCCGGCAAACAAACCACCGCTGGTAGCGGTGGTTTTTTTGTTTGCAAGCAGCAGATTAC
GCGCAGAAAAAAAGGATCTCAAGAAGATCCTTTGATCTTTTCTACGGGGTCTGACGCTCAGTGGAACGAA
AACTCACGTTAAGGGATTTTGGTCATGAGATTATCAAAAAGGATCTTCACCTAGATCCTTTTAAATTAAA
AATGAAGTTTTAAATCAATCTAAAGTATATATGAGTAAACTTGGTCTGACAGTTACCAATGCTTAATCAG
TGAGGCACCTATCTCAGCGATCTGTCTATTTCGTTCATCCATAGTTGCCTGACTCCCCGTCGTGTAGATA
ACTACGATACGGGAGGGCTTACCATCTGGCCCCAGTGCTGCAATGATACCGCGAGACCCACGCTCACCGG
CTCCAGATTTATCAGCAATAAACCAGCCAGCCGGAAGGGCCGAGCGCAGAAGTGGTCCTGCAACTTTATC
CGCCTCCATCCAGTCTATTAATTGTTGCCGGGAAGCTAGAGTAAGTAGTTCGCCAGTTAATAGTTTGCGC
AACGTTGTTGCCATTGCTACAGGCATCGTGGTGTCACGCTCGTCGTTTGGTATGGCTTCATTCAGCTCCG
GTTCCCAACGATCAAGGCGAGTTACATGATCCCCCATGTTGTGCAAAAAAGCGGTTAGCTCCTTCGGTCC
TCCGATCGTTGTCAGAAGTAAGTTGGCCGCAGTGTTATCACTCATGGTTATGGCAGCACTGCATAATTCT
CTTACTGTCATGCCATCCGTAAGATGCTTTTCTGTGACTGGTGAGTACTCAACCAAGTCATTCTGAGAAT
AGTGTATGCGGCGACCGAGTTGCTCTTGCCCGGCGTCAATACGGGATAATACCGCGCCACATAGCAGAAC
TTTAAAAGTGCTCATCATTGGAAAACGTTCTTCGGGGCGAAAACTCTCAAGGATCTTACCGCTGTTGAGA
TCCAGTTCGATGTAACCCACTCGTGCACCCAACTGATCTTCAGCATCTTTTACTTTCACCAGCGTTTCTG
GGTGAGCAAAAACAGGAAGGCAAAATGCCGCAAAAAAGGGAATAAGGGCGACACGGAAATGTTGAATACT
CATACTCTTCCTTTTTCAATATTATTGAAGCATTTATCAGGGTTATTGTCTCATGAGCGGATACATATTT
GAATGTATTTAGAAAAATAAACAAATAGGGGTTCCGCGCACATTTCCCCGAAAAGTGCCACCTGACGTCT
AAGAAACCATTATTATCATGACATTAACCTATAAAAATAGGCGTATCACGAGGCCCTTTCGTC
Features (pLannotate 1.2.2; 24 found; start..end, strand, type, name):
    137..236     +  misc_feature   bom (fragment): basis of mobility region from pBR322
    242..399     -  CDS            lacZα (fragment): LacZα fragment of β-galactosidase; lacZ fragment
    976..2715    +  CDS            PHF19: PHF19_HUMAN - Also known as PCL3. Experimental evidence at protein level: Swiss-Prot protein existence level 1. Polycomb group (PcG) protein that specifically binds histone H3 trimethylated at 'Lys-36' (H3K36me3) and recruits the PRC2 complex, thus enhancing PRC2 H3K27me3 methylation activity (PubMed:15563832, PubMed:18691976, PubMed:23160351, PubMed:23228662, PubMed:23273982, PubMed:29499137, PubMed:23104054, PubMed:31959557). Probably involved in the transition from an active state to a repressed state in embryonic stem cells: acts by binding to H3K36me3, a mark for transcriptional activatio
   2734..2754    +  CDS            TEV site: tobacco etch virus (TEV) protease recognition and cleavage site
   2767..3654    +  CDS            HaloTag®: modified bacterial dehalogenase that forms covalent bonds with chloroalkane derivatives
   3655..3720    +  CDS            3xFLAG: three tandem FLAG® epitope tags, followed by an enterokinase cleavage site
   6030..6151    +  polyA_signal   SV40 poly(A) signal: SV40 polyadenylation signal
   6152..6273    +  polyA_signal   SV40 poly(A) signal: SV40 polyadenylation signal
   6274..6395    +  polyA_signal   SV40 poly(A) signal: SV40 polyadenylation signal
   6398..6509    +  polyA_signal   bGH poly(A) signal: bovine growth hormone polyadenylation signal
   6612..6645    -  protein_bind   loxP: Cre-mediated recombination occurs in the 8-bp core sequence (GCATACAT). Cre recombinase
   6646..7156    +  promoter       hPGK promoter: human phosphoglycerate kinase 1 promoter
   7166..7564    +  CDS            BSD: blasticidin S deaminase; Aspergillus terreus BSD; confers resistance to blasticidin
   7605..7829    +  polyA_signal   bGH poly(A) signal: bovine growth hormone polyadenylation signal
   7830..7863    -  protein_bind   loxP: Cre-mediated recombination occurs in the 8-bp core sequence (GCATACAT). Cre recombinase
   8340..8429    +  CDS            PHF19 (fragment): PHF19_HUMAN - Also known as PCL3. Experimental evidence at protein level: Swiss-Prot protein existence level 1. Polycomb group (PcG) protein that specifically binds histone H3 trimethylated at 'Lys-36' (H3K36me3) and recruits the PRC2 complex, thus enhancing PRC2 H3K27me3 methylation activity (PubMed:15563832, PubMed:18691976, PubMed:23160351, PubMed:23228662, PubMed:23273982, PubMed:29499137, PubMed:23104054, PubMed:31959557). Probably involved in the transition from an active state to a repressed state in embryonic stem cells: acts by binding to H3K36me3, a mark for transcriptional activatio
   8644..8666    -  protein_bind   lac operator (fragment): The lac repressor binds to the lac operator to inhibit transcription in E. coli. This inhibition can be relieved by adding lactose or isopropyl-β-D-thiogalactopyranoside (IPTG). lac repressor encoded by lacI
   8670..8700    -  promoter       lac promoter: promoter for the E. coli lac operon
   8715..8736    -  protein_bind   CAP binding site: CAP binding activates transcription in the presence of cAMP. E. coli catabolite activator protein
   8749..8841    -  CDS            lacI (fragment): lac repressor; lacI; The lac repressor binds to the lac operator to inhibit transcription in E. coli. This inhibition can be relieved by adding lactose or isopropyl-β-D-thiogalactopyranoside (IPTG).
   9024..9612    -  rep_origin     ori: high-copy-number ColE1/pMB1/pBR322/pUC origin of replication
   9783..10643   -  CDS            AmpR: β-lactamase; bla; confers resistance to ampicillin, carbenicillin, and related antibiotics
  10644..10748   -  promoter       AmpR promoter: bla
  10843..35      +  CDS            rop (fragment) (across the origin): Rop protein, which maintains plasmids at low copy number; rop
