[The description below was written by a language model from this plasmid's Addgene catalogue record and pLannotate feature annotations shown in this document.]
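Description:
pUC19_PHF19_HTC3xF_BSD_donor is a pUC19-based donor plasmid of about 10.8 kb carrying human PHF19 (also called PCL3), a Polycomb-like accessory protein that binds H3K36me3 and helps recruit PRC2. It is propagated in E. coli at high copy from the pUC/ColE1-type origin and selected with ampicillin through the AmpR (β-lactamase) cassette. Remnants of the pUC19 lacZα/lac promoter region flank the insert, which was assembled by Gibson cloning.

The payload begins with a full-length PHF19 coding sequence fused in frame at its C terminus to a TEV protease cleavage site, HaloTag and a 3xFLAG epitope. This allows covalent chloroalkane-ligand labelling as well as antibody-based detection or purification of the tagged protein. No promoter is annotated upstream of this reading frame. Unannotated stretches lie before the PHF19 sequence and after the second loxP site, and the latter includes a short PHF19 fragment. This layout is consistent with homology arms that place the tagged cDNA under the endogenous PHF19 locus's control, although the record does not state the arms, the targeting strategy or the nuclease used. About 2.3 kb following the 3xFLAG tag is also unannotated. It is followed by three tandem SV40 polyadenylation signals and a bGH polyadenylation signal, which together should terminate transcription strongly after the tagged gene.

Next comes a loxP-flanked selection cassette in which the human PGK promoter drives blasticidin S deaminase with its own bGH poly(A). This permits blasticidin selection of mammalian cells that have integrated the donor, and the marker can potentially be excised later with Cre. The associated publication concerns PRC2 subcomplexes in human stem cells and cardiac differentiation, which suggests use in generating HaloTag-3xFLAG PHF19 cell lines.
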