Addgene plasmid #246398: pUC19_PHF19_HTC3xF_BSD_donor
Purpose: PHF19 donor plasmid with blasticidin resistance
Depositing lab: Yicheng Long. Depositing organization: Cornell University. Publication: Distinct specificity and functions of PRC2 subcomplexes in human stem cells and cardiac differentiation. Much C, Rajkumar SM, Chen L, Cohen JM, Gade AR, Pitt GS, Long Y. Mol Cell. 2025 Aug 7:S1097-2765(25)00615-X. doi: 10.1016/j.molcel.2025.07.014. PubMed 40803325.
Backbone
  Vector backbone: pUC19
  Vector type: Mammalian Expression
  Selectable markers: Blasticidin
Growth in bacteria
  Bacterial resistance: Ampicillin, 100 μg/mL
  Growth temperature: 37°C
  Growth strain: DH5alpha
  Copy number: High Copy
Gene/Insert
  Gene/Insert name: PHF19
  Species: H. sapiens (human)
  Entrez Gene: PHF19 (a.k.a. MTF2L1, PCL3, TDRD19B)
  Tag / fusion protein: HaloTag_3XFLAG (C terminal on insert)
  Cloning method: Gibson Cloning
Terms and licenses: Academic/Nonprofit Terms; Industry Terms: Not Available to Industry
How to cite: pUC19_PHF19_HTC3xF_BSD_donor was a gift from Yicheng Long (Addgene plasmid # 246398 ; http://n2t.net/addgene:246398 ; RRID:Addgene_246398)
